Addgene plasmid #247408: cwby0058
Depositing lab: David Baker. Publication: Accelerating protein design by scaling experimental characterization. Qian J, Milles LF, Wicky BIM, Ragotte RJ, Motmaen A, Borst AJ, Skotheim R, Ols S, Coventry B, Li X, Kibler RD, Goreshnik I, Exposit M, Lore K, Stewart L, Baker D. Nat Commun. 2026 Aug 20;17(1):9945. doi: 10.1038/s41467-026-76740-9. PubMed 42754580.
Backbone
  Vector backbone: pET29
  Vector type: Bacterial Expression
Growth in bacteria
  Bacterial resistance: Kanamycin, 50 μg/mL
  Growth temperature: 37°C
  Growth strain: NEB Stable
  Copy number: Unknown
Gene/Insert
  Gene/Insert name: ccdb
  Species: Synthetic
  Promoter: T7
  Cloning method: Golden Gate
Terms and licenses: Academic/Nonprofit Terms; Industry Terms: Not Available to Industry
Depositor comments: Please visit https://doi.org/10.1101/2025.08.05.668824 for bioRxiv preprint.
How to cite: cwby0058 was a gift from David Baker (Addgene plasmid # 247408 ; http://n2t.net/addgene:247408 ; RRID:Addgene_247408)
