[The description below was written by a language model from this plasmid's Addgene catalogue record and pLannotate feature annotations shown in this document.]
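Description:
cwby0058 is a pET29-based bacterial expression vector of about 5.9 kb that carries a ccdB counter-selection cassette in place of a gene of interest, and it appears to serve as a Golden Gate entry or destination plasmid rather than as an expression construct for a specific protein. It is propagated in E. coli through a ColE1/pMB1-type origin accompanied by the bom region and the rop gene, which moderates copy number, and it is selected with kanamycin via the aph(3')-Ia resistance gene. An f1 origin is also present. Short tetracycline-resistance fragments and a predicted open reading frame are remnants of the pBR322-derived backbone and are not functional markers.

The expression region follows the standard pET layout. A T7 promoter is followed by a lac operator and the T7 gene 10 ribosome binding site, with a T7 terminator downstream, and a lacI gene on the backbone supplies the repressor so that transcription is IPTG-inducible in hosts expressing T7 RNA polymerase. Between these elements sits a small ccdA fragment followed by the full ccdB coding sequence, which encodes the gyrase-poisoning toxin of the CcdAB toxin–antitoxin system. Downstream are a polyhistidine sequence and a fragment annotated as a T7 gene 10B-derived solubility tag, which may be only a partial match.

With Golden Gate recorded as the cloning method, the likely design is that an incoming synthetic gene replaces ccdB, so that uncut or religated parental plasmid kills standard ccdB-sensitive cloning strains and only recombinants survive, with the insert presumably gaining the C-terminal His tag for purification. The record does not state the type IIS enzyme or its sites. The associated publication concerns scaling up experimental characterization of designed proteins.
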