Features (pLannotate 1.2.2; 20 found; start..end, strand, type, name):
    286..304     +  promoter       T7 promoter: promoter for bacteriophage T7 RNA polymerase
    305..329     +  protein_bind   lac operator: The lac repressor binds to the lac operator to inhibit transcription in E. coli. This inhibition can be relieved by adding lactose or isopropyl-β-D-thiogalactopyranoside (IPTG). lac repressor encoded by lacI
    344..366     +  RBS            RBS: efficient ribosome binding site from bacteriophage T7 gene 10 (Olins and Rangwala, 1989)
    594..665     +  CDS            ccdA (fragment): CCDA_ECO57 - Also known as H, letA. Experimental evidence at protein level: Swiss-Prot protein existence level 1. Antitoxin component of a type II toxin-antitoxin (TA) system which inhibits the post-segregational killing (PSK) of plasmid-free cells, also referred to as a plasmid addiction system. Binds to and blocks the activity of CcdB; will also remove bound CcdB protein from the CcdB-GyrA complex by forming a CcdA-CcdB complex, a process termed rejuvenation. Functions as a transcriptional corepressor for the ccdAB operon, repression also requires CcdB (By similarity). From Escherichia coli
    699..1001    +  CDS            ccdB: CCDB_ECOLI - Also known as G, letB, letD. Experimental evidence at protein level: Swiss-Prot protein existence level 1. Toxic component of a type II toxin-antitoxin (TA) system, functioning in plasmid maintainence. Responsible for the post- segregational killing (PSK) of plasmid-free cells, also referred to as a plasmid addiction system. Half-life of over 2 hours. Cell killing by CcdB is accompanied by filamentation, defects in chromosome and plasmid segregation, defects in cell division, formation of anucleate cells, decreased DNA synthesis and plasmid loss. Interferes with the activity of DN
   1035..1053    +  CDS            9xHis (fragment): 9xHis affinity tag
   1072..1121    +  CDS            SET1 (fragment): solubility-enhancement tag derived from T7 phage gene 10B
   1129..1176    +  terminator     T7 terminator: transcription terminator for bacteriophage T7 RNA polymerase
   1213..1641    +  rep_origin     f1 ori (sequence partly withheld): f1 bacteriophage origin of replication; arrow indicates direction of (+) strand synthesis
   1694..1751    +  promoter       AmpR promoter (fragment): bla
   1760..2575    -  CDS            KanR: aminoglycoside phosphotransferase; aph(3')-Ia; confers resistance to kanamycin in bacteria or G418 (Geneticin®) in eukaryotes
   2697..3285    +  rep_origin     ori: high-copy-number ColE1/pMB1/pBR322/pUC origin of replication
   3471..3610    -  misc_feature   bom: basis of mobility region from pBR322
   3712..3903    -  CDS            rop: Rop protein, which maintains plasmids at low copy number; rop
   3920..4300    +  CDS            YPB1_ECOLX: Protein predicted: Swiss-Prot protein existence level 4. From Escherichia coli.
   4372..4663    -  CDS            TcR (fragment): tetracycline efflux protein; tet; confers resistance to tetracycline
   4678..4699    -  protein_bind   CAP binding site: CAP binding activates transcription in the presence of cAMP. E. coli catabolite activator protein
   4712..5794    -  CDS            lacI: lac repressor; lacI; The lac repressor binds to the lac operator to inhibit transcription in E. coli. This inhibition can be relieved by adding lactose or isopropyl-β-D-thiogalactopyranoside (IPTG).
   5795..5872    -  promoter       lacI promoter: lacI
   5880..260     -  CDS            TcR (fragment) (across the origin): tetracycline efflux protein; tet; confers resistance to tetracycline
>Addgene plasmid #247408 | cwby0058 | addgene full sequence | sequence record 492932 | Addgene NGS Result
ACTCCTGCATTAGGAAGCAGCCCAGTAGTAGGTTGAGGCCGTTGAGCACCGCCGCCGCAAGGAATGGTGC
ATGCAAGGAGATGGCGCCCAACAGTCCCCCGGCCACGGGGCCTGCCACCATACCCACGCCGAAACAAGCG
CTCATGAGCCCGAAGTGGCGAGCCCGATCTTCCCCATCGGTGATGTCGGCGATATAGGCGCCAGCAACCG
CACCTGTGGCGCCGGTGATGCCGGCCACGATGCGTCCGGCGTAGAGGATCGAGATCGATCTCGATCCCGC
GAAATTAATACGACTCACTATAGGGGAATTGTGAGCGGATAACAATTCCCCTCTAGAAATAATTTTGTTT
AACTTTAAGAAGGAGATATACATATGCTGGAACAGATTCTGGAAGAACTGACCGAACTGCTGGAACGCGT
GGATGAAATTCCGCTGCGCGAAGCGCTGAAACGCATGCTGGAACTGCTGGTGCGTGTGACCCAGGAACTG
AAAGAAGTGAAAGATAAAGTCGAAAGCCTGGAAAAGCATCTGGAAGAACTGGATAAACGCGTTGAGGAAA
TTGAAAAGAAAGGATCAGGAGGAGACCGGTAATAAAAAGCGTATTACAGTGACAGTTGACAGCGACAGCT
ATCAGTTGCTCAAGGCATATATGATGTCAATATCTCCGGTCTGGTATGCACAACCAAGAATGAAGCCCAT
GCAGTTTAAGGTTTACACCTATAAAAGAGAGAGCCGTTATCGTCTGTTTGTGGATGTACAGAGTGATATT
ATTGACACGCCCGGGCGACGGATGGTGATCCCCCTGGCCAGTGCACGTCTGCTGTCAGATAAAGTCTCCC
GTGAACTTTACCCGGTGGTGCATATCGGGGATGAAAGCTGGCGCATGATGACCACCGATATGGCCAGTGT
GCCGGTTTCCGTTATCGGGGAAGAAGTGGCTGATCTCAGCCACCGCGAAAATGACATCAAAAACGCCATT
AACCTGATGTTCTGGGGAATATGAACGGTCTCGTTCCCATCATTGGGGCAGCACCCACCACCACCACCAC
CACTAATGATAATGAGATCCGGCTGCTAACAAAGCCCGAAAGGAAGCTGAGTTGGCTGCTGCCACCGCTG
AGCAATAACTAGCATAACCCCTTGGGGCCTCTAAACGGGTCTTGAGGGGTTTTTTGCTGAAAGGAGGAAC
TATATCCGGATTGGCGAATGGG
[124 nt withheld, positions 1213-1336]
C
[91 nt withheld, positions 1338-1428]
A
[49 nt withheld, positions 1430-1478]
CCTTTGACGTTGGAGTCCACGTTCTTT
[37 nt withheld, positions 1506-1542]
ACCCTATCTCGGTCTATTCTTTTGATTTATAAGGGATTTTGCCGATTTCGGCCTATTGGTTAAAAAATGA
GCTGATTTAACAAAAATTTAACGCGAATTTTAACAAAATATTAACGCTTACAATTTAGGTGGCACTTTTC
GGGGAAATGTGCGCGGAACCCCTATTTGTTTATTTTTCTAAATACATTCAAATATGTATCCGCTCATGAA
TTAATTCTTAGAAAAACTCATCGAGCATCAAATGAAACTGCAATTTATTCATATCAGGATTATCAATACC
ATATTTTTGAAAAAGCCGTTTCTGTAATGAAGGAGAAAACTCACCGAGGCAGTTCCATAGGATGGCAAGA
TCCTGGTATCGGTCTGCGATTCCGACTCGTCCAACATCAATACAACCTATTAATTTCCCCTCGTCAAAAA
TAAGGTTATCAAGTGAGAAATCACCATGAGTGACGACTGAATCCGGTGAGAATGGCAAAAGTTTATGCAT
TTCTTTCCAGACTTGTTCAACAGGCCAGCCATTACGCTCGTCATCAAAATCACTCGCATCAACCAAACCG
TTATTCATTCGTGATTGCGCCTGAGCGAGACGAAATACGCGATCGCTGTTAAAAGGACAATTACAAACAG
GAATCGAATGCAACCGGCGCAGGAACACTGCCAGCGCATCAACAATATTTTCACCTGAATCAGGATATTC
TTCTAATACCTGGAATGCTGTTTTCCCGGGGATCGCAGTGGTGAGTAACCATGCATCATCAGGAGTACGG
ATAAAATGCTTGATGGTCGGAAGAGGCATAAATTCCGTCAGCCAGTTTAGTCTGACCATCTCATCTGTAA
CATCATTGGCAACGCTACCTTTGCCATGTTTCAGAAACAACTCTGGCGCATCGGGCTTCCCATACAATCG
ATAGATTGTCGCACCTGATTGCCCGACATTATCGCGAGCCCATTTATACCCATATAAATCAGCATCCATG
TTGGAATTTAATCGCGGCCTAGAGCAAGACGTTTCCCGTTGAATATGGCTCATAACACCCCTTGTATTAC
TGTTTATGTAAGCAGACAGTTTTATTGTTCATGACCAAAATCCCTTAACGTGAGTTTTCGTTCCACTGAG
CGTCAGACCCCGTAGAAAAGATCAAAGGATCTTCTTGAGATCCTTTTTTTCTGCGCGTAATCTGCTGCTT
GCAAACAAAAAAACCACCGCTACCAGCGGTGGTTTGTTTGCCGGATCAAGAGCTACCAACTCTTTTTCCG
AAGGTAACTGGCTTCAGCAGAGCGCAGATACCAAATACTGTCCTTCTAGTGTAGCCGTAGTTAGGCCACC
ACTTCAAGAACTCTGTAGCACCGCCTACATACCTCGCTCTGCTAATCCTGTTACCAGTGGCTGCTGCCAG
TGGCGATAAGTCGTGTCTTACCGGGTTGGACTCAAGACGATAGTTACCGGATAAGGCGCAGCGGTCGGGC
TGAACGGGGGGTTCGTGCACACAGCCCAGCTTGGAGCGAACGACCTACACCGAACTGAGATACCTACAGC
GTGAGCTATGAGAAAGCGCCACGCTTCCCGAAGGGAGAAAGGCGGACAGGTATCCGGTAAGCGGCAGGGT
CGGAACAGGAGAGCGCACGAGGGAGCTTCCAGGGGGAAACGCCTGGTATCTTTATAGTCCTGTCGGGTTT
CGCCACCTCTGACTTGAGCGTCGATTTTTGTGATGCTCGTCAGGGGGGCGGAGCCTATGGAAAAACGCCA
GCAACGCGGCCTTTTTACGGTTCCTGGCCTTTTGCTGGCCTTTTGCTCACATGTTCTTTCCTGCGTTATC
CCCTGATTCTGTGGATAACCGTATTACCGCCTTTGAGTGAGCTGATACCGCTCGCCGCAGCCGAACGACC
GAGCGCAGCGAGTCAGTGAGCGAGGAAGCGGAAGAGCGCCTGATGCGGTATTTTCTCCTTACGCATCTGT
GCGGTATTTCACACCGCAATGGTGCACTCTCAGTACAATCTGCTCTGATGCCGCATAGTTAAGCCAGTAT
ACACTCCGCTATCGCTACGTGACTGGGTCATGGCTGCGCCCCGACACCCGCCAACACCCGCTGACGCGCC
CTGACGGGCTTGTCTGCTCCCGGCATCCGCTTACAGACAAGCTGTGACCGTCTCCGGGAGCTGCATGTGT
CAGAGGTTTTCACCGTCATCACCGAAACGCGCGAGGCAGCTGCGGTAAAGCTCATCAGCGTGGTCGTGAA
GCGATTCACAGATGTCTGCCTGTTCATCCGCGTCCAGCTCGTTGAGTTTCTCCAGAAGCGTTAATGTCTG
GCTTCTGATAAAGCGGGCCATGTTAAGGGCGGTTTTTTCCTGTTTGGTCACTGATGCCTCCGTGTAAGGG
GGATTTCTGTTCATGGGGGTAATGATACCGATGAAACGAGAGAGGATGCTCACGATACGGGTTACTGATG
ATGAACATGCCCGGTTACTGGAACGTTGTGAGGGTAAACAACTGGCGGTATGGATGCGGCGGGACCAGAG
AAAAATCACTCAGGGTCAATGCCAGCGCTTCGTTAATACAGATGTAGGTGTTCCACAGGGTAGCCAGCAG
CATCCTGCGATGCAGATCCGGAACATAATGGTGCAGGGCGCTGACTTCCGCGTTTCCAGACTTTACGAAA
CACGGAAACCGAAGACCATTCATGTTGTTGCTCAGGTCGCAGACGTTTTGCAGCAGCAGTCGCTTCACGT
TCGCTCGCGTATCGGTGATTCATTCTGCTAACCAGTAAGGCAACCCCGCCAGCCTAGCCGGGTCCTCAAC
GACAGGAGCACGATCATGCGCACCCGTGGGGCCGCCATGCCGGCGATAATGGCCTGCTTCTCGCCGAAAC
GTTTGGTGGCGGGACCAGTGACGAAGGCTTGAGCGAGGGCGTGCAAGATTCCGAATACCGCAAGCGACAG
GCCGATCATCGTCGCGCTCCAGCGAAAGCGGTCCTCGCCGAAAATGACCCAGAGCGCTGCCGGCACCTGT
CCTACGAGTTGCATGATAAAGAAGACAGTCATAAGTGCGGCGACGATAGTCATGCCCCGCGCCCACCGGA
AGGAGCTGACTGGGTTGAAGGCTCTCAAGGGCATCGGTCGAGATCCCGGTGCCTAATGAGTGAGCTAACT
TACATTAATTGCGTTGCGCTCACTGCCCGCTTTCCAGTCGGGAAACCTGTCGTGCCAGCTGCATTAATGA
ATCGGCCAACGCGCGGGGAGAGGCGGTTTGCGTATTGGGCGCCAGGGTGGTTTTTCTTTTCACCAGTGAG
ACGGGCAACAGCTGATTGCCCTTCACCGCCTGGCCCTGAGAGAGTTGCAGCAAGCGGTCCACGCTGGTTT
GCCCCAGCAGGCGAAAATCCTGTTTGATGGTGGTTAACGGCGGGATATAACATGAGCTGTCTTCGGTATC
GTCGTATCCCACTACCGAGATGTCCGCACCAACGCGCAGCCCGGACTCGGTAATGGCGCGCATTGCGCCC
AGCGCCATCTGATCGTTGGCAACCAGCATCGCAGTGGGAACGATGCCCTCATTCAGCATTTGCATGGTTT
GTTGAAAACCGGACATGGCACTCCAGTCGCCTTCCCGTTCCGCTATCGGCTGAATTTGATTGCGAGTGAG
ATATTTATGCCAGCCAGCCAGACGCAGACGCGCCGAGACAGAACTTAATGGGCCCGCTAACAGCGCGATT
TGCTGGTGACCCAATGCGACCAGATGCTCCACGCCCAGTCGCGTACCGTCTTCATGGGAGAAAATAATAC
TGTTGATGGGTGTCTGGTCAGAGACATCAAGAAATAACGCCGGAACATTAGTGCAGGCAGCTTCCACAGC
AATGGCATCCTGGTCATCCAGCGGATAGTTAATGATCAGCCCACTGACGCGTTGCGCGAGAAGATTGTGC
ACCGCCGCTTTACAGGCTTCGACGCCGCTTCGTTCTACCATCGACACCACCACGCTGGCACCCAGTTGAT
CGGCGCGAGATTTAATCGCCGCGACAATTTGCGACGGCGCGTGCAGGGCCAGACTGGAGGTGGCAACGCC
AATCAGCAACGACTGTTTGCCCGCCAGTTGTTGTGCCACGCGGTTGGGAATGTAATTCAGCTCCGCCATC
GCCGCTTCCACTTTTTCCCGCGTTTTCGCAGAAACGTGGCTGGCCTGGTTCACCACGCGGGAAACGGTCT
GATAAGAGACACCGGCATACTCTGCGACATCGTATAACGTTACTGGTTTCACATTCACCACCCTGAATTG
ACTCTCTTCCGGGCGCTATCATGCCATACCGCGAAAGGTTTTGCGCCATTCGATGGTGTCCGGGATCTCG
ACGCTCTCCCTTATGCG
